>Addgene plasmid #57434 | mEos2-VASP-N-10 | depositor partial sequence | sequence record 88568 | insert sequence
GTCAGATCCGCTAGCGATGCCACCATGAGCGAGACGGTCATCTGTTCCAGCCGGGCTACTGTGATGCTTT
ATGATGACAGCAACAAGCGATGGCTCCCTGCTGGCACTGGTCCCCAGGCCTTCAGCCGCGTCCAGATATA
CCACAACCCCACTGCTAACTCCTTCCGAGTTGTTGGCCGCAAGATGCAGCCGGATCAGCAGGTGGTTATC
AACTGTGCCATCATTCGGGGTGTCAAGTACAATCAGGCCACTCCCATCTTCCATCAGTGGCGAGATGCCC
GCCAGGTCTGGGGCCTCAACTTCGGCAGCAAGGAGGACGCCATACAGTTTGCAACAGGCATGGCCAACGC
CCTAGAGGCCTTGGAAGGAGGTGGGCCTCCCCCAGCCCCAGCACCCCCTGCCTGGTCTGCCCAGAATGGT
CCCTCCCCAGAGGAGCTGGAACAACAGAAAAGGCAGCCGGAGCATATGGAGCGCCGGGTCTCCAATGCAG
GAGGCCCACCTGCTCCCCCAGCTGGGGGCCCTCCTCCACCTCCAGGACCTCCCCCTCCTCCAGGTCCCCC
CCCACCCCCAGGTCTGCCCTCCTCAGGGGTATCTGGGGCAGGTCATGGAGCAGGGGCAGCCCCACCCCCT
GCACCCCCACTCCCTACAACACAGGGCCCCAATAGTGGGGGTTCCGGGGCCCCAGGCCTGGCTGCTGCCA
TTGCTGGAGCCAAACTCAGGAAAGTGAGCAAGCAGGAGGAGGCCTCTGGGGGGCCCCTGGCCCCCAAAGC
TGAGAACAGTCGAAGCACTGGTGGGGGGCTTATGGAAGAGATGAACGCCATGCTGGCCCGGAGAAGAAAA
GCCACACAGGTTGGGGAGAAGCCCCCCAAAGACGAGTCAGCCAGTGAGGAGTCAGAGGCCCGACTCCCTG
CCCAGAGTGAACCTGTGAGAAGACCCTGGGAGAAGAACAGCACAACCTTGCCAAGGATGAAGTCGTCCTC
TTCTGTGACTACCTCCGAGGCCCACCCCTCGACGCCCTGCTCCAGTGATGACTCCGACTTGGAGAGGGTG
AAGCAGGAGCTTCTGGAAGAGGTGCGGAAGGAGCTACAGAAAATGAAAGAGGAAATCATCGAAGTCTTTG
TCCAGGAGCTGAGGAAGCGGGGTTCTCCTAGCTCCGGAGGGGATCCACCGGTCGCCACCATGAGTGCGAT
TAAGCCAGACATGAAGATCAAACTCCGTATGGAAGGCAACGTAAACGGGCACCACTTTGTGATCGACGGA
GATGGTACAGGCAAGCCTTTTGAGGGAAAACAGAGTATGGATCTTGAAGTCAAAGAGGGCGGACCTCTGC
CTTTTGCCTTTGATATCCTGACCACTGCATTCCATTACGGCAACAGGGTATTCGCCAAATATCCAGACAA
CATACAAGACTATTTTAAGCAGTCGTTTCCTAAGGGGTATTCGTGGGAACGAAGCTTGACTTTCGAAGAC
GGGGGCATTTGCATTGCCAGAAACGACATAACAATGGAAGGGGACACTTTCTATAATAAAGTTCGATTTT
ATGGTACCAACTTTCCCGCCAATGGTCCAGTTATGCAGAAGAAGACGCTGAAATGGGAGCCCTCCACTGA
GAAAATGTATGTGCGTGATGGAGTGCTGACGGGTGATATTCATATGGCTTTGTTGCTTGAAGGAAATGCC
CATTACCGATGTGACTTCAGAACTACTTACAAAGCTAAGGAGAAGGGTGTCAAGTTACCAGGCTACCACT
TTGTGGACCACTGCATTGAGATTTTAAGCCATGACAAAGATTACAACAAGGTTAAGCTGTATGAGCATGC
TGTTGCTCATTCTGGATTGCCTGACAATGCCAGACGATAAGCGGCCGCGACTCTAGATCATAATCAGCCA
TACCCAC
