>Addgene plasmid #57434 | mEos2-VASP-N-10 | addgene partial sequence | sequence record 151706 | AllEos-R 5'-GTACCATCTCCGTCGATCAC-3'
CCTTCCATACGGAGTTTGATCTTCATGTCTGGCTTAATCGCACTCATGGTGGCGACCGGTGGATCCCCTC
CGGAGCTAGGAGAACCCCGCTTCCTCAGCTCCTGGACAAAGACTTCGATGATTTCCTCTTTCATTTTCTG
TAGCTCCTTCCGCACCTCTTCCAGAAGCTCCTGCTTCACCCTCTCCAAGTCGGAGTCATCACTGGAGCAG
GGCGTCGAGGGGTGGGCCTCGGAGGTAGTCACAGAAGAGGACGACTTCATCCTTGGCAAGGTTGTGCTGT
TCTTCTCCCAGGGTCTTCTCACAGGTTCACTCTGGGCAGGGAGTCGGGCCTCTGACTCCTCACTGGCTGA
CTCGTCTTTGGGGGGCTTCTCCCCAACCTGTGTGGCTTTTCTTCTCCGGGCCAGCATGGCGTTCATCTCT
TCCATAAGCCCCCCACCAGTGCTTCGACTGTTCTCAGCTTTGGGGGCCAGGGGCCCCCCAGAGGCCTCCT
CCTGCTTGCTCACTTTCCTGAGTTTGGCTCCAGCAATGGCAGCAGCCAGGCCTGGGGCCCCGGAACCCCC
ACTATTGGGGCCCTGTGTTGTAGGGAGTGGGGGTGCAGGGGGTGGGGCTGCCCCTGCTCCATGACCTGCC
CCAGATACCCCTGAGGAGGGCAGACCTGGGGGTGGGGGGGGACCTGG
