[The description below was written by a language model from this plasmid's Addgene catalogue record.]
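Description:
mEos2-VASP-N-10 is a mammalian expression plasmid built on the mEos2-N1 backbone (about 4.75 kb without the insert), an N1-style fusion vector in which a gene of interest is placed upstream of a fluorescent protein coding sequence. It is maintained as a high-copy plasmid in E. coli under kanamycin selection, and it carries a neomycin resistance marker so that transfected mammalian cells can be selected with G418. No feature table accompanies the record, so the origin of replication and other backbone elements are not itemised. The listing of an SV40 polyA reverse sequencing primer suggests that an SV40 polyadenylation signal lies downstream of the fusion.

The payload is mouse VASP (vasodilator-stimulated phosphoprotein), recorded as carrying an A209T substitution, expressed from the CMV promoter with mEos2 fused to its C terminus. The "10" in the name likely refers to the length of the linker between the two proteins, but the record does not say so. VASP is an actin-regulatory protein, and the fusion is catalogued as a localization marker for actin structures and focal adhesions. mEos2 is a monomeric green-to-red photoconvertible fluorescent protein. The record gives excitation/emission of 505/516 nm for the green state and 569/581 nm for the converted red state. The construct is therefore suited to live-cell imaging of VASP at adhesions and actin-rich sites. Photoconversion also allows optical highlighting and tracking of selected protein pools, and mEos2 is commonly used in single-molecule localization microscopy. The cloning method is recorded as unknown.
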