Addgene plasmid #57434: mEos2-VASP-N-10
Purpose: Localization: Actin/Focal Adhesions, Excitation: 505 / 569, Emission: 516 / 581
Depositing lab: Michael Davidson. Depositing organization: Florida State University, Tallahassee. Publication: A bright and photostable photoconvertible fluorescent protein. McKinney SA, Murphy CS, Hazelwood KL, Davidson MW, Looger LL. Nat Methods. 2009 Feb . 6(2):131-3. 10.1038/nmeth.1296 PubMed 19169260.
Backbone
  Vector backbone: mEos2-N1
  Backbone size w/o insert (bp): 4750
  Vector type: Mammalian Expression
  Selectable markers: Neomycin (select with G418)
Growth in bacteria
  Bacterial resistance: Kanamycin, 50 μg/mL
  Growth temperature: 37°C
  Growth strain: DH5alpha
  Copy number: High Copy
Gene/Insert
  Gene/Insert name: VASP (alt name: NM_009499)
  Species: M. musculus (mouse)
  Mutation: A209T in VASP
  Promoter: CMV
  Tag / fusion protein: mEos2 (C terminal on backbone)
  Cloning method: Unknown
  Sequencing primers: 5′ CMV-F; 3′ SV40pA-R
Terms and licenses: Academic/Nonprofit Terms; Industry Terms
Depositor comments: . Excitation = 505 / 569; Emission = 516 / 581
How to cite: mEos2-VASP-N-10 was a gift from Michael Davidson (Addgene plasmid # 57434 ; http://n2t.net/addgene:57434 ; RRID:Addgene_57434)
